Addgene plasmid #218232: pcDNA3.1-GSDMD_29-270
Purpose: Gasdermin-D_29-270 is a non-functional GSDMD formed by two SARS-CoV-2 3CLpro cleavages. Transfection in HEK293 cells showed no pore-forming activity or induction of pyroptosis
Depositing lab: Christopher Overall. Depositing organization: University of British Columbia. Publication: SARS-CoV-2 3CL(pro) (main protease) regulates caspase activation of gasdermin-D/E pores leading to secretion and extracellular activity of 3CL(pro). Grin PM, Baid K, de Jesus HCR, Kozarac N, Bell PA, Jiang SZ, Kappelhoff R, Butler GS, Leborgne NGF, Pan C, Pablos I, Machado Y, Vederas JC, Kim H, Benarafa C, Banerjee A, Overall CM. Cell Rep. 2024 Dec 24;43(12):115080. doi: 10.1016/j.celrep.2024.115080. Epub 2024 Dec 12. PubMed 39673710.
Backbone
  Vector backbone: pcDNA3.1
  Backbone size w/o insert (bp): 5446
  Total vector size (bp): 6119
  Vector type: Mammalian Expression
  Selectable markers: Neomycin (select with G418)
Growth in bacteria
  Bacterial resistance: Ampicillin, 100 μg/mL
  Growth temperature: 37°C
  Growth strain: DH5alpha
  Growth instructions: E. coli Top10 can also be used
  Copy number: High Copy
Gene/Insert
  Gene/Insert name: GSDMD
  Species: H. sapiens (human)
  Insert size (bp): 723
  Mutation: construct only codes for amino acids 29-270
  GenBank ID: NM_024736.7
  Entrez Gene: GSDMD (a.k.a. DF5L, DFNA5L, FKSG10, GSDMDC1)
  Tag / fusion protein: flag (C terminal on insert)
  Cloning method: Other
  Sequencing primers: 5′ N/A; 3′ N/A
Resource information
  A portion of this plasmid was derived from a plasmid made by: Genscript
Terms and licenses: Academic/Nonprofit Terms; Industry Terms
Depositor comments: Genscript's used their original construct OHu03821D (NM_024736.7) to clone our customized construct. Cloning method: CloneEZ;Vector: pcDNA3.1+/C-(K)DYK. The insert is a truncated construct coding for aa 29-270 of Gasdermin-D (GSDMD).
How to cite: pcDNA3.1-GSDMD_29-270 was a gift from Christopher Overall (Addgene plasmid # 218232 ; http://n2t.net/addgene:218232 ; RRID:Addgene_218232)
