[The description below was written by a language model from this plasmid's Addgene catalogue record and pLannotate feature annotations shown in this document.]
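Description:
pcDNA3.1-GSDMD_29-270 is a 6.1 kb mammalian expression plasmid built on a pcDNA3.1+ backbone variant that supplies a C-terminal FLAG (DYK) tag. In bacteria it is maintained as a high-copy plasmid through a ColE1/pUC-type origin and selected with ampicillin via the β-lactamase gene. An f1 origin is also present. For mammalian cells, an SV40 early promoter drives the neomycin phosphotransferase gene, followed by an SV40 polyadenylation signal, which allows G418 selection of stable transfectants. The remaining annotations (lac promoter/operator remnants, lacI and ble fragments, a bom fragment and a short hit to an HIV-1 LTR) are backbone vestiges or short similarity matches, not functional payload.

The insert is a truncated human gasdermin-D (GSDMD) coding sequence of about 720 bp that encodes only amino acids 29–270, fused at its C terminus to the FLAG tag. The feature table does not annotate the tag separately. Expression is driven by the human cytomegalovirus immediate-early enhancer and promoter and terminated by the bovine growth hormone polyadenylation signal. A T7 promoter upstream of the insert could support in vitro transcription.

According to the record, this fragment corresponds to the product left after SARS-CoV-2 3CLpro (main protease) cleaves GSDMD at two sites. It is described as non-functional: when transfected into HEK293 cells it showed no pore-forming activity and did not induce pyroptosis. The construct is therefore suited to transient or stable expression studies of how viral protease processing inactivates gasdermin-D, for example as a comparison with pore-forming GSDMD fragments.
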