Features (pLannotate 1.2.2; 20 found; start..end, strand, type, name):
     28..80      -  misc_feature   bom (fragment): basis of mobility region from pBR322
    235..614     +  enhancer       CMV enhancer: human cytomegalovirus immediate early enhancer
    615..818     +  promoter       CMV promoter: human cytomegalovirus (CMV) immediate early promoter
    814..847     +  LTR            5' LTR (truncated) (fragment): truncated 5' long terminal repeat (LTR) from HIV-1
    863..881     +  promoter       T7 promoter: promoter for bacteriophage T7 RNA polymerase
    944..1681    +  CDS            GSDMD (fragment): GSDMD_HUMAN - Also known as DFNA5L From Homo sapiens (Human).
   1716..1940    +  polyA_signal   bGH poly(A) signal: bovine growth hormone polyadenylation signal
   1944..1965    +  promoter       SV40 promoter (fragment): SV40 enhancer and early promoter
   1986..2414    +  rep_origin     f1 ori (sequence partly withheld): f1 bacteriophage origin of replication; arrow indicates direction of (+) strand synthesis
   2428..2757    +  promoter       SV40 promoter: SV40 enhancer and early promoter
   2824..3615    +  CDS            neo: KKA2_KLEPN - Also known as kan, nptII. Experimental evidence at protein level: Swiss-Prot protein existence level 1. Resistance to kanamycin, neomycin, paromomycin, ribostamycin, butirosin and gentamicin B. From Klebsiella pneumoniae.
   3639..3797    +  CDS            ble (fragment): BLE_KLEPN - Experimental evidence at protein level: Swiss-Prot protein existence level 1. Binding protein with a strong affinity to the bleomycin family of antibiotics. Binds to CL990; an antimitotic-antibiotic compound. From Klebsiella pneumoniae.
   3792..3913    +  polyA_signal   SV40 poly(A) signal: SV40 polyadenylation signal
   3986..4002    -  protein_bind   lac operator: The lac repressor binds to the lac operator to inhibit transcription in E. coli. This inhibition can be relieved by adding lactose or isopropyl-β-D-thiogalactopyranoside (IPTG). lac repressor encoded by lacI
   4010..4040    -  promoter       lac promoter: promoter for the E. coli lac operon
   4055..4076    -  protein_bind   CAP binding site: CAP binding activates transcription in the presence of cAMP. E. coli catabolite activator protein
   4089..4181    -  CDS            lacI (fragment): lac repressor; lacI; The lac repressor binds to the lac operator to inhibit transcription in E. coli. This inhibition can be relieved by adding lactose or isopropyl-β-D-thiogalactopyranoside (IPTG).
   4364..4952    -  rep_origin     ori: high-copy-number ColE1/pMB1/pBR322/pUC origin of replication
   5123..5983    -  CDS            AmpR: β-lactamase; bla; confers resistance to ampicillin, carbenicillin, and related antibiotics
   5984..6088    -  promoter       AmpR promoter: bla
>Addgene plasmid #218232 | pcDNA3.1-GSDMD_29-270 | addgene full sequence | sequence record 430566 | Addgene NGS Result
GACGGATCGGGAGATCTCCCGATCCCCTATGGTGCACTCTCAGTACAATCTGCTCTGATGCCGCATAGTT
AAGCCAGTATCTGCTCCCTGCTTGTGTGTTGGAGGTCGCTGAGTAGTGCGCGAGCAAAATTTAAGCTACA
ACAAGGCAAGGCTTGACCGACAATTGCATGAAGAATCTGCTTAGGGTTAGGCGTTTTGCGCTGCTTCGCG
ATGTACGGGCCAGATATACGCGTTGACATTGATTATTGACTAGTTATTAATAGTAATCAATTACGGGGTC
ATTAGTTCATAGCCCATATATGGAGTTCCGCGTTACATAACTTACGGTAAATGGCCCGCCTGGCTGACCG
CCCAACGACCCCCGCCCATTGACGTCAATAATGACGTATGTTCCCATAGTAACGCCAATAGGGACTTTCC
ATTGACGTCAATGGGTGGAGTATTTACGGTAAACTGCCCACTTGGCAGTACATCAAGTGTATCATATGCC
AAGTACGCCCCCTATTGACGTCAATGACGGTAAATGGCCCGCCTGGCATTATGCCCAGTACATGACCTTA
TGGGACTTTCCTACTTGGCAGTACATCTACGTATTAGTCATCGCTATTACCATGGTGATGCGGTTTTGGC
AGTACATCAATGGGCGTGGATAGCGGTTTGACTCACGGGGATTTCCAAGTCTCCACCCCATTGACGTCAA
TGGGAGTTTGTTTTGGCACCAAAATCAACGGGACTTTCCAAAATGTCGTAACAACTCCGCCCCATTGACG
CAAATGGGCGGTAGGCGTGTACGGTGGGAGGTCTATATAAGCAGAGCTCTCTGGCTAACTAGAGAACCCA
CTGCTTACTGGCTTATCGAAATTAATACGACTCACTATAGGGAGACCCAAGCTGGCTAGCGTTTAAACTT
AAGCTTGGTACCGAGCTCGGATCCGCCACCATGAGCTCCACTGGCTTCCAGCCCTACTGCCTGGTGGTTA
GGAAGCCCTCAAGCTCATGGTTCTGGAAACCCCGTTATAAGTGTGTCAACCTGTCTATCAAGGACATCCT
GGAGCCGGATGCCGCGGAACCAGACGTGCAGCGTGGCAGGAGCTTCCACTTCTACGATGCCATGGATGGG
CAGATACAGGGCAGCGTGGAGCTGGCAGCCCCAGGACAGGCAAAGATCGCAGGCGGGGCCGCGGTGTCTG
ACAGCTCCAGCACCTCAATGAATGTGTACTCGCTGAGTGTGGACCCTAACACCTGGCAGACTCTGCTCCA
TGAGAGGCACCTGCGGCAGCCAGAACACAAAGTCCTGCAGCAGCTGCGCAGCCGCGGGGACAACGTGTAC
GTGGTGACTGAGGTGCTGCAGACACAGAAGGAGGTGGAAGTCACGCGCACCCACAAGCGGGAGGGCTCGG
GCCGGTTTTCCCTGCCCGGAGCCACGTGCTTGCAGGGTGAGGGCCAGGGCCATCTGAGCCAGAAGAAGAC
GGTCACCATCCCCTCAGGCAGCACCCTCGCATTCCGGGTGGCCCAGCTGGTTATTGACTCTGACTTGGAC
GTCCTTCTCTTCCCGGATAAGAAGCAGAGGACCTTCCAGCCACCCGCGACAGGCCACAAGCGTTCCACGA
GCGAAGGCGCCTGGCCACAGCTGCCCTCTGGCCTCTCCATGATGAGGTGCCTCCACGATTACAAGGATGA
CGACGATAAGTGATAAACCCGCTGATCAGCCTCGACTGTGCCTTCTAGTTGCCAGCCATCTGTTGTTTGC
CCCTCCCCCGTGCCTTCCTTGACCCTGGAAGGTGCCACTCCCACTGTCCTTTCCTAATAAAATGAGGAAA
TTGCATCGCATTGTCTGAGTAGGTGTCATTCTATTCTGGGGGGTGGGGTGGGGCAGGACAGCAAGGGGGA
GGATTGGGAAGACAATAGCAGGCATGCTGGGGATGCGGTGGGCTCTATGGCTTCTGAGGCGGAAAGAACC
AGCTGGGGCTCTAGGGGGTATCCCC
[124 nt withheld, positions 1986-2109]
C
[91 nt withheld, positions 2111-2201]
A
[49 nt withheld, positions 2203-2251]
CCTTTGACGTTGGAGTCCACGTTCTTT
[37 nt withheld, positions 2279-2315]
ACCCTATCTCGGTCTATTCTTTTGATTTATAAGGGATTTTGCCGATTTCGGCCTATTGGTTAAAAAATGA
GCTGATTTAACAAAAATTTAACGCGAATTAATTCTGTGGAATGTGTGTCAGTTAGGGTGTGGAAAGTCCC
CAGGCTCCCCAGCAGGCAGAAGTATGCAAAGCATGCATCTCAATTAGTCAGCAACCAGGTGTGGAAAGTC
CCCAGGCTCCCCAGCAGGCAGAAGTATGCAAAGCATGCATCTCAATTAGTCAGCAACCATAGTCCCGCCC
CTAACTCCGCCCATCCCGCCCCTAACTCCGCCCAGTTCCGCCCATTCTCCGCCCCATGGCTGACTAATTT
TTTTTATTTATGCAGAGGCCGAGGCCGCCTCTGCCTCTGAGCTATTCCAGAAGTAGTGAGGAGGCTTTTT
TGGAGGCCTAGGCTTTTGCAAAAAGCTCCCGGGAGCTTGTATATCCATTTTCGGATCTGATCAAGAGACA
GGATGAGGATCGTTTCGCATGATTGAACAAGATGGATTGCACGCAGGTTCTCCGGCCGCTTGGGTGGAGA
GGCTATTCGGCTATGACTGGGCACAACAGACAATCGGCTGCTCTGATGCCGCCGTGTTCCGGCTGTCAGC
GCAGGGGCGCCCGGTTCTTTTTGTCAAGACCGACCTGTCCGGTGCCCTGAATGAACTGCAGGACGAGGCA
GCGCGGCTATCGTGGCTGGCCACGACGGGCGTTCCTTGCGCAGCTGTGCTCGACGTTGTCACTGAAGCGG
GAAGGGACTGGCTGCTATTGGGCGAAGTGCCGGGGCAGGATCTCCTGTCATCTCACCTTGCTCCTGCCGA
GAAAGTATCCATCATGGCTGATGCAATGCGGCGGCTGCATACGCTTGATCCGGCTACCTGCCCATTCGAC
CACCAAGCGAAACATCGCATCGAGCGAGCACGTACTCGGATGGAAGCCGGTCTTGTCGATCAGGATGATC
TGGACGAAGAGCATCAGGGGCTCGCGCCAGCCGAACTGTTCGCCAGGCTCAAGGCGCGCATGCCCGACGG
CGAGGATCTCGTCGTGACCCATGGCGATGCCTGCTTGCCGAATATCATGGTGGAAAATGGCCGCTTTTCT
GGATTCATCGACTGTGGCCGGCTGGGTGTGGCGGACCGCTATCAGGACATAGCGTTGGCTACCCGTGATA
TTGCTGAAGAGCTTGGCGGCGAATGGGCTGACCGCTTCCTCGTGCTTTACGGTATCGCCGCTCCCGATTC
GCAGCGCATCGCCTTCTATCGCCTTCTTGACGAGTTCTTCTGAGCGGGACTCTGGGGTTCGAAATGACCG
ACCAAGCGACGCCCAACCTGCCATCACGAGATTTCGATTCCACCGCCGCCTTCTATGAAAGGTTGGGCTT
CGGAATCGTTTTCCGGGACGCCGGCTGGATGATCCTCCAGCGCGGGGATCTCATGCTGGAGTTCTTCGCC
CACCCCAACTTGTTTATTGCAGCTTATAATGGTTACAAATAAAGCAATAGCATCACAAATTTCACAAATA
AAGCATTTTTTTCACTGCATTCTAGTTGTGGTTTGTCCAAACTCATCAATGTATCTTATCATGTCTGTAT
ACCGTCGACCTCTAGCTAGAGCTTGGCGTAATCATGGTCATAGCTGTTTCCTGTGTGAAATTGTTATCCG
CTCACAATTCCACACAACATACGAGCCGGAAGCATAAAGTGTAAAGCCTGGGGTGCCTAATGAGTGAGCT
AACTCACATTAATTGCGTTGCGCTCACTGCCCGCTTTCCAGTCGGGAAACCTGTCGTGCCAGCTGCATTA
ATGAATCGGCCAACGCGCGGGGAGAGGCGGTTTGCGTATTGGGCGCTCTTCCGCTTCCTCGCTCACTGAC
TCGCTGCGCTCGGTCGTTCGGCTGCGGCGAGCGGTATCAGCTCACTCAAAGGCGGTAATACGGTTATCCA
CAGAATCAGGGGATAACGCAGGAAAGAACATGTGAGCAAAAGGCCAGCAAAAGGCCAGGAACCGTAAAAA
GGCCGCGTTGCTGGCGTTTTTCCATAGGCTCCGCCCCCCTGACGAGCATCACAAAAATCGACGCTCAAGT
CAGAGGTGGCGAAACCCGACAGGACTATAAAGATACCAGGCGTTTCCCCCTGGAAGCTCCCTCGTGCGCT
CTCCTGTTCCGACCCTGCCGCTTACCGGATACCTGTCCGCCTTTCTCCCTTCGGGAAGCGTGGCGCTTTC
TCATAGCTCACGCTGTAGGTATCTCAGTTCGGTGTAGGTCGTTCGCTCCAAGCTGGGCTGTGTGCACGAA
CCCCCCGTTCAGCCCGACCGCTGCGCCTTATCCGGTAACTATCGTCTTGAGTCCAACCCGGTAAGACACG
ACTTATCGCCACTGGCAGCAGCCACTGGTAACAGGATTAGCAGAGCGAGGTATGTAGGCGGTGCTACAGA
GTTCTTGAAGTGGTGGCCTAACTACGGCTACACTAGAAGAACAGTATTTGGTATCTGCGCTCTGCTGAAG
CCAGTTACCTTCGGAAAAAGAGTTGGTAGCTCTTGATCCGGCAAACAAACCACCGCTGGTAGCGGTGGTT
TTTTTGTTTGCAAGCAGCAGATTACGCGCAGAAAAAAAGGATCTCAAGAAGATCCTTTGATCTTTTCTAC
GGGGTCTGACGCTCAGTGGAACGAAAACTCACGTTAAGGGATTTTGGTCATGAGATTATCAAAAAGGATC
TTCACCTAGATCCTTTTAAATTAAAAATGAAGTTTTAAATCAATCTAAAGTATATATGAGTAAACTTGGT
CTGACAGTTACCAATGCTTAATCAGTGAGGCACCTATCTCAGCGATCTGTCTATTTCGTTCATCCATAGT
TGCCTGACTCCCCGTCGTGTAGATAACTACGATACGGGAGGGCTTACCATCTGGCCCCAGTGCTGCAATG
ATACCGCGAGACCCACGCTCACCGGCTCCAGATTTATCAGCAATAAACCAGCCAGCCGGAAGGGCCGAGC
GCAGAAGTGGTCCTGCAACTTTATCCGCCTCCATCCAGTCTATTAATTGTTGCCGGGAAGCTAGAGTAAG
TAGTTCGCCAGTTAATAGTTTGCGCAACGTTGTTGCCATTGCTACAGGCATCGTGGTGTCACGCTCGTCG
TTTGGTATGGCTTCATTCAGCTCCGGTTCCCAACGATCAAGGCGAGTTACATGATCCCCCATGTTGTGCA
AAAAAGCGGTTAGCTCCTTCGGTCCTCCGATCGTTGTCAGAAGTAAGTTGGCCGCAGTGTTATCACTCAT
GGTTATGGCAGCACTGCATAATTCTCTTACTGTCATGCCATCCGTAAGATGCTTTTCTGTGACTGGTGAG
TACTCAACCAAGTCATTCTGAGAATAGTGTATGCGGCGACCGAGTTGCTCTTGCCCGGCGTCAATACGGG
ATAATACCGCGCCACATAGCAGAACTTTAAAAGTGCTCATCATTGGAAAACGTTCTTCGGGGCGAAAACT
CTCAAGGATCTTACCGCTGTTGAGATCCAGTTCGATGTAACCCACTCGTGCACCCAACTGATCTTCAGCA
TCTTTTACTTTCACCAGCGTTTCTGGGTGAGCAAAAACAGGAAGGCAAAATGCCGCAAAAAAGGGAATAA
GGGCGACACGGAAATGTTGAATACTCATACTCTTCCTTTTTCAATATTATTGAAGCATTTATCAGGGTTA
TTGTCTCATGAGCGGATACATATTTGAATGTATTTAGAAAAATAAACAAATAGGGGTTCCGCGCACATTT
CCCCGAAAAGTGCCACCTGACGTC
